>Addgene plasmid #24868 | human p53-(82-360) | addgene partial sequence | sequence record 30810 | 24868 with T7-term
CTTTGGGCTTGTAGCAGCCGGATCCTCACCCTGGCTCCTTCCCAGCCTGGGCATCCTTGAGTTCCAAGGC
CTCATTCAGCTCTCGGAACATCTCGAAGCGCTCACGCCCACGGATCTGAAGGGTGAAATATTCTCCATCC
AGTGGTTTCTTCTTTGGCTGGGGAGAGGAGCTGGTGTTGTTGGGCAGTGCTCGCTTAGTGCTCCCTGGGG
GCAGCTCGTGGTGAGGCTCCCCTTTCTTGCGGAGATTCTCTTCCTCTGTGCGCCGGTCTCTCCCAGGACA
GGCACAAACACGCACCTCAAAGCTGTTCCGTCCCAGTAGATTACCACTGGAGTCTTCCAGTGTGATGATG
GTGAGGATGGGCCTCCGGTTCATGCCGCCCATGCAGGAACTGTTACACATGTAGTTGTAGTGGATGGTGG
TACAGTCAGAGCCAACCTCAGGCGGCTCATAGGGCACCACCACACTATGTCGAAAAGTGTTTCTGTCATC
CAAATACTCCACACGCAAATTTCCTTCCACTCGGATAAGATGCTGAGGAGGGGCCAGACCATCGCTATCT
GAGCAGCGCTCATGGTGGGGGCAGCGCCTCACAACCTCCGTCATGTGCTGTGACTGCTTGTAGATGGCCA
TGGCGCGGACGCGGGTGCCGGGCGGGGGTGTGGAATCAACCCACAGCTGCACAGGGCAGGTCTTGGCCAG
TTGGCAAAACATCTTGTTGAGGGCAGGGGAGTACGTGCAAGTCACAGACTTGGCTGTCCCAGAATGCAAG
AAGCCCAGACGGAAACCGTAGCTGCCCTGGTAGGTTTTCTGGGAAGGGACAGAAGATGACAGGGGC
