>Addgene plasmid #24868 | human p53-(82-360) | addgene partial sequence | sequence record 30811 | 24868 with T7
TGGGAATTCCTCTGAATATTTTGTTTACTTTAAGAAGGAGATATACCATGGGCCATCATCATCATCATCA
TCATCATCATCACAGCAGCGGCCATATCGACGACGACGACAAGCATATGCCGGCGGCCCCTGCACCAGCC
CCCTCCTGGCCCCTGTCATCTTCTGTCCCTTCCCAGAAAACCTACCAGGGCAGCTACGGTTTCCGTCTGG
GCTTCTTGCATTCTGGGACAGCCAAGTCTGTGACTTGCACGTACTCCCCTGCCCTCAACAAGATGTTTTG
CCAACTGGCCAAGACCTGCCCTGTGCAGCTGTGGGTTGATTCCACACCCCCGCCCGGCACCCGCGTCCGC
GCCATGGCCATCTACAAGCAGTCACAGCACATGACGGAGGTTGTGAGGCGCTGCCCCCACCATGAGCGCT
GCTCAGATAGCGATGGTCTGGCCCCTCCTCAGCATCTTATCCGAGTGGAAGGAAATTTGCGTGTGGAGTA
TTTGGATGACAGAAACACTTTTCGACATAGTGTGGTGGTGCCCTATGAGCCGCCTGAGGTTGGCTCTGAC
TGTACCACCATCCACTACAACTACATGTGTAACAGTTCCTGCATGGGCGGCATGAACCGGAGGCCCATCC
TCACCATCATCACACTGGAAGACTCCAGTGGTAATCTACTGGGACGGAACAGCTTTGAGGTGCGTGTTTG
TGCCTGTCCTGGGAGAGACCGGCGCACAGAGGAAGAGAATCTCCGCAAGAAAGGGGAGCCTCACCACGAG
CTGCCCCCAGGGAGCACTAAGCGAGCACTGCCCAACAACACCAGCTCCTCTCCCCAGCCAAAGAAGAAAC
CACTGGATGGAGAATATTTCACCCTTCAGATCCGTGGGCGTGAGCGCTTCGAGATGTTCCGAGAGCTGAA
TGAGGCCTTGGAACTCAGGATGCCCAGGCTGGGAAGGAGCCAGGGTGAGGATCCGGCTGTAAACCAAA
