[The description below was written by a language model from this plasmid's Addgene catalogue record.]
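Description:
human p53-(82-360) is a bacterial expression plasmid built on the Novagen pET15b backbone (about 5.7 kb without insert) for producing a truncated form of human p53 (TP53) in E. coli. It confers ampicillin resistance and is listed as high copy, with a standard cloning strain used for propagation. No feature table accompanies the record. From general knowledge of the pET15b system, however, expression is driven by a T7 promoter under lac operator control, so it needs a host that supplies T7 RNA polymerase. This fits the T7 sequencing primer listed and the depositor's note that a BL21(DE3) pLysS strain is used for expression.

The insert is an 834 bp fragment encoding residues 82 to 360 of human p53, cloned between NdeI and BamHI sites that both remain intact. Cloning into the NdeI site places the coding sequence in frame with an N-terminal His tag, which allows purification by immobilised metal affinity chromatography. By the usual p53 domain map, this span would include the central DNA-binding core and the tetramerisation region, while lacking the N-terminal transactivation region and the extreme C-terminal regulatory tail; the record itself does not annotate domains. The depositor comments that p53 proteins express better and are more stable at low temperature. The associated publication compares the conformations of latent and active p53, which points to use of the construct for making recombinant protein for structural and biophysical studies. The plasmid is distributed under academic and nonprofit terms only.
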