Addgene plasmid #24868: human p53-(82-360)
Depositing lab: Cheryl Arrowsmith. Depositing organization: University Health Network. Publication: Latent and active p53 are identical in conformation. Ayed A, Mulder FA, Yi GS, Lu Y, Kay LE, Arrowsmith CH. Nat Struct Biol. 2001 Sep . 8(9):756-60. 10.1038/nsb0901-756 PubMed 11524676.
Backbone
  Vector backbone: pET15b
  Backbone manufacturer: Novagen
  Backbone size w/o insert (bp): 5700
  Vector type: Bacterial Expression
Growth in bacteria
  Bacterial resistance: Ampicillin, 100 μg/mL
  Growth temperature: 37°C
  Growth strain: DH5alpha
  Copy number: High Copy
Gene/Insert
  Gene/Insert name: p53
  Species: H. sapiens (human)
  Insert size (bp): 834
  Mutation: Contains aa 82-360
  Entrez Gene: TP53 (a.k.a. BCC7, BMFS5, LFS1, P53, TRP53)
  Tag / fusion protein: His (N terminal on insert)
  Cloning method: Restriction Enzyme; 5′ cloning site NdeI (not destroyed); 3′ cloning site BamHI (not destroyed)
  Sequencing primers: 5′ T7
Terms and licenses: Academic/Nonprofit Terms; Industry Terms: Not Available to Industry
Depositor comments: E.Coli strain for epression: BL21DE3-pLysS p53 proteins are expressed better and more stable at low temperature
How to cite: human p53-(82-360) was a gift from Cheryl Arrowsmith (Addgene plasmid # 24868 ; http://n2t.net/addgene:24868 ; RRID:Addgene_24868)
